>Addgene plasmid #172737 | Spike Display_B.1.1.248 | depositor full sequence | sequence record 335223 | Full Sequence
TAACGGCCGCTCGAGTCTAGAGGGCCCGTTTAAACCCGCTGATCAGCCTCGACTGTGCCTTCTAGTTGCC
AGCCATCTGTTGTTTGCCCCTCCCCCGTGCCTTCCTTGACCCTGGAAGGTGCCACTCCCACTGTCCTTTC
CTAATAAAATGAGGAAATTGCATCGCATTGTCTGAGTAGGTGTCATTCTATTCTGGGGGGTGGGGTGGGG
CAGGACAGCAAGGGGGAGGATTGGGAAGACAATAGCAGGCATGCTGGGGATGCGGTGGGCTCTATGGCTT
CTGAGGCGGAAAGAACCAGCTGGGGCTCTAGGGGGTATCCCC
[124 nt withheld, positions 323-446]
C
[91 nt withheld, positions 448-538]
AGGGTGATGGTTCACGTACCTAGAAGTTCCTATTCCGAAGTTCCTATTCTCTAGAAAGTATAGGAACTTC
CTTGGCCAAAAAGCCTGAACTCACCGCGACGTCTGTCGAGAAGTTTCTGATCGAAAAGTTCGACAGCGTC
TCCGACCTGATGCAGCTCTCGGAGGGCGAAGAATCTCGTGCTTTCAGCTTCGATGTAGGAGGGCGTGGAT
ATGTCCTGCGGGTAAATAGCTGCGCCGATGGTTTCTACAAAGATCGTTATGTTTATCGGCACTTTGCATC
GGCCGCGCTCCCGATTCCGGAAGTGCTTGACATTGGGGAATTCAGCGAGAGCCTGACCTATTGCATCTCC
CGCCGTGCACAGGGTGTCACGTTGCAAGACCTGCCTGAAACCGAACTGCCCGCTGTTCTGCAGCCGGTCG
CGGAGGCCATGGATGCGATCGCTGCGGCCGATCTTAGCCAGACGAGCGGGTTCGGCCCATTCGGACCGCA
AGGAATCGGTCAATACACTACATGGCGTGATTTCATATGCGCGATTGCTGATCCCCATGTGTATCACTGG
CAAACTGTGATGGACGACACCGTCAGTGCGTCCGTCGCGCAGGCTCTCGATGAGCTGATGCTTTGGGCCG
AGGACTGCCCCGAAGTCCGGCACCTCGTGCACGCGGATTTCGGCTCCAACAATGTCCTGACGGACAATGG
CCGCATAACAGCGGTCATTGACTGGAGCGAGGCGATGTTCGGGGATTCCCAATACGAGGTCGCCAACATC
TTCTTCTGGAGGCCGTGGTTGGCTTGTATGGAGCAGCAGACGCGCTACTTCGAGCGGAGGCATCCGGAGC
TTGCAGGATCGCCGCGGCTCCGGGCGTATATGCTCCGCATTGGTCTTGACCAACTCTATCAGAGCTTGGT
TGACGGCAATTTCGATGATGCAGCTTGGGCGCAGGGTCGATGCGACGCAATCGTCCGATCCGGAGCCGGG
ACTGTCGGGCGTACACAAATCGCCCGCAGAAGCGCGGCCGTCTGGACCGATGGCTGTGTAGAAGTACTCG
CCGATAGTGGAAACCGACGCCCCAGCACTCGTCCGAGGGCAAAGGAATAGCACGTACTACGAGATTTCGA
TTCCACCGCCGCCTTCTATGAAAGGTTGGGCTTCGGAATCGTTTTCCGGGACGCCGGCTGGATGATCCTC
CAGCGCGGGGATCTCATGCTGGAGTTCTTCGCCCACCCCAACTTGTTTATTGCAGCTTATAATGGTTACA
AATAAAGCAATAGCATCACAAATTTCACAAATAAAGCATTTTTTTCACTGCATTCTAGTTGTGGTTTGTC
CAAACTCATCAATGTATCTTATCATGTCTGTATACCGTCGACCTCTAGCTAGAGCTTGGCGTAATCATGG
TCATAGCTGTTTCCTGTGTGAAATTGTTATCCGCTCACAATTCCACACAACATACGAGCCGGAAGCATAA
AGTGTAAAGCCTGGGGTGCCTAATGAGTGAGCTAACTCACATTAATTGCGTTGCGCTCACTGCCCGCTTT
CCAGTCGGGAAACCTGTCGTGCCAGCTGCATTAATGAATCGGCCAACGCGCGGGGAGAGGCGGTTTGCGT
ATTGGGCGCTCTTCCGCTTCCTCGCTCACTGACTCGCTGCGCTCGGTCGTTCGGCTGCGGCGAGCGGTAT
CAGCTCACTCAAAGGCGGTAATACGGTTATCCACAGAATCAGGGGATAACGCAGGAAAGAACATGTGAGC
AAAAGGCCAGCAAAAGGCCAGGAACCGTAAAAAGGCCGCGTTGCTGGCGTTTTTCCATAGGCTCCGCCCC
CCTGACGAGCATCACAAAAATCGACGCTCAAGTCAGAGGTGGCGAAACCCGACAGGACTATAAAGATACC
AGGCGTTTCCCCCTGGAAGCTCCCTCGTGCGCTCTCCTGTTCCGACCCTGCCGCTTACCGGATACCTGTC
CGCCTTTCTCCCTTCGGGAAGCGTGGCGCTTTCTCATAGCTCACGCTGTAGGTATCTCAGTTCGGTGTAG
GTCGTTCGCTCCAAGCTGGGCTGTGTGCACGAACCCCCCGTTCAGCCCGACCGCTGCGCCTTATCCGGTA
ACTATCGTCTTGAGTCCAACCCGGTAAGACACGACTTATCGCCACTGGCAGCAGCCACTGGTAACAGGAT
TAGCAGAGCGAGGTATGTAGGCGGTGCTACAGAGTTCTTGAAGTGGTGGCCTAACTACGGCTACACTAGA
AGAACAGTATTTGGTATCTGCGCTCTGCTGAAGCCAGTTACCTTCGGAAAAAGAGTTGGTAGCTCTTGAT
CCGGCAAACAAACCACCGCTGGTAGCGGTGGTTTTTTTGTTTGCAAGCAGCAGATTACGCGCAGAAAAAA
AGGATCTCAAGAAGATCCTTTGATCTTTTCTACGGGGTCTGACGCTCAGTGGAACGAAAACTCACGTTAA
GGGATTTTGGTCATGAGATTATCAAAAAGGATCTTCACCTAGATCCTTTTAAATTAAAAATGAAGTTTTA
AATCAATCTAAAGTATATATGAGTAAACTTGGTCTGACAGTTACCAATGCTTAATCAGTGAGGCACCTAT
CTCAGCGATCTGTCTATTTCGTTCATCCATAGTTGCCTGACTCCCCGTCGTGTAGATAACTACGATACGG
GAGGGCTTACCATCTGGCCCCAGTGCTGCAATGATACCGCGAGACCCACGCTCACCGGCTCCAGATTTAT
CAGCAATAAACCAGCCAGCCGGAAGGGCCGAGCGCAGAAGTGGTCCTGCAACTTTATCCGCCTCCATCCA
GTCTATTAATTGTTGCCGGGAAGCTAGAGTAAGTAGTTCGCCAGTTAATAGTTTGCGCAACGTTGTTGCC
ATTGCTACAGGCATCGTGGTGTCACGCTCGTCGTTTGGTATGGCTTCATTCAGCTCCGGTTCCCAACGAT
CAAGGCGAGTTACATGATCCCCCATGTTGTGCAAAAAAGCGGTTAGCTCCTTCGGTCCTCCGATCGTTGT
CAGAAGTAAGTTGGCCGCAGTGTTATCACTCATGGTTATGGCAGCACTGCATAATTCTCTTACTGTCATG
CCATCCGTAAGATGCTTTTCTGTGACTGGTGAGTACTCAACCAAGTCATTCTGAGAATAGTGTATGCGGC
GACCGAGTTGCTCTTGCCCGGCGTCAATACGGGATAATACCGCGCCACATAGCAGAACTTTAAAAGTGCT
CATCATTGGAAAACGTTCTTCGGGGCGAAAACTCTCAAGGATCTTACCGCTGTTGAGATCCAGTTCGATG
TAACCCACTCGTGCACCCAACTGATCTTCAGCATCTTTTACTTTCACCAGCGTTTCTGGGTGAGCAAAAA
CAGGAAGGCAAAATGCCGCAAAAAAGGGAATAAGGGCGACACGGAAATGTTGAATACTCATACTCTTCCT
TTTTCAATATTATTGAAGCATTTATCAGGGTTATTGTCTCATGAGCGGATACATATTTGAATGTATTTAG
AAAAATAAACAAATAGGGGTTCCGCGCACATTTCCCCGAAAAGTGCCACCTGACGTCGACGGATCGGGAG
ATCTCCCGATCCCCTATGGTGCACTCTCAGTACAATCTGCTCTGATGCCGCATAGTTAAGCCAGTATCTG
CTCCCTGCTTGTGTGTTGGAGGTCGCTGAGTAGTGCGCGAGCAAAATTTAAGCTACAACAAGGCAAGGCT
TGACCGACAATTGCATGAAGAATCTGCTTAGGGTTAGGCGTTTTGCGCTGCTTCGCGATGTACGGGCCAG
ATATACGCGTTGACATTGATTATTGACTAGTTATTAATAGTAATCAATTACGGGGTCATTAGTTCATAGC
CCATATATGGAGTTCCGCGTTACATAACTTACGGTAAATGGCCCGCCTGGCTGACCGCCCAACGACCCCC
GCCCATTGACGTCAATAATGACGTATGTTCCCATAGTAACGCCAATAGGGACTTTCCATTGACGTCAATG
GGTGGAGTATTTACGGTAAACTGCCCACTTGGCAGTACATCAAGTGTATCATATGCCAAGTACGCCCCCT
ATTGACGTCAATGACGGTAAATGGCCCGCCTGGCATTATGCCCAGTACATGACCTTATGGGACTTTCCTA
CTTGGCAGTACATCTACGTATTAGTCATCGCTATTACCATGGTGATGCGGTTTTGGCAGTACATCAATGG
GCGTGGATAGCGGTTTGACTCACGGGGATTTCCAAGTCTCCACCCCATTGACGTCAATGGGAGTTTGTTT
TGGCACCAAAATCAACGGGACTTTCCAAAATGTCGTAACAACTCCGCCCCATTGACGCAAATGGGCGGTA
GGCGTGTACGGTGGGAGGTCTATATAAGCAGAGCTCTCCCTATCAGTGATAGAGATCTCCCTATCAGTGA
TAGAGATCGTCGACGAGCTCGTTTAGTGAACCGTCAGATCGCCTGGAGACGCCATCCACGCTGTTTTGAC
CTCCATAGAAGACACCGGGACCGATCCAGCCTCCGGACTCTAGCGTTTAAACTTAAGCTGCAGAAGTTGG
TCGTGAGGCACTGGGCAGGTAAGTATCAAGGTTACAAGACAGGTTTAAGGAGACCAATAGAAACTGGGCT
TGTCGAGACAGAGAAGACTCTTGCGTTTCTGATAGGCACCTATTGGTCTTACTGACATCCACTTTGCCTT
TCTCTCCACAGGTGTCCACTCCCAGTTCAATTACAGCTCTTAAGGCTAGAGTACTTAATACGACTCACTA
TAGGCTAGCCTCGAGAATTCACGCGTGGTACCTCTAGAGTCGACCCGGGATGGAGACAGACACACTCCTG
CTATGGGTACTGCTGCTCTGGGTTCCAGGTTCCACTGGTGACATGTTCGTGTTCCTGGTGCTCCTGCCTC
TGGTGAGCAGCCAGTGCGTGAACTTCACCAACCGAACCCAGCTCCCATCCGCCTACACCAACAGCTTTAC
ACGGGGCGTGTACTACCCTGACAAGGTGTTCAGATCTAGCGTCCTGCACAGCACTCAGGACCTCTTCCTG
CCGTTCTTCAGCAACGTGACATGGTTCCACGCCATCCACGTGAGCGGCACAAACGGAACCAAGCGGTTTG
ATAACCCCGTCCTGCCATTCAATGATGGAGTTTACTTCGCCAGTACCGAGAAGAGTAACATCATCCGGGG
CTGGATCTTCGGCACCACCCTGGATAGCAAAACACAGAGCCTCCTGATCGTGAACAATGCCACGAACGTC
GTGATCAAGGTGTGCGAGTTCCAGTTTTGCAATTACCCTTTCCTGGGTGTGTACTACCACAAGAACAACA
AGAGCTGGATGGAAAGCGAGTTCAGAGTCTACAGCAGCGCCAACAACTGCACATTCGAGTACGTCTCTCA
GCCTTTTCTGATGGACCTTGAGGGGAAACAAGGCAACTTCAAGAACCTGTCCGAATTCGTGTTCAAGAAC
ATCGACGGCTACTTCAAAATCTACTCCAAGCACACACCCATCAACCTGGTCCGGGACCTCCCTCAGGGCT
TCAGCGCCCTGGAACCCCTGGTCGACCTGCCCATAGGCATCAACATAACGCGGTTCCAAACCCTGCTGGC
CCTGCATAGATCCTACCTGACTCCTGGCGACAGCAGCAGCGGATGGACCGCCGGAGCTGCAGCCTACTAT
GTGGGCTACCTGCAACCTAGAACCTTCCTGCTGAAGTACAACGAGAACGGCACAATCACAGACGCCGTCG
ACTGCGCCCTGGACCCTCTCTCTGAGACAAAGTGCACCCTGAAGTCCTTCACCGTGGAAAAGGGCATCTA
CCAGACCAGCAACTTCCGGGTGCAGCCTACAGAGAGCATCGTGCGATTTCCAAACATTACCAACCTCTGC
CCCTTCGGCGAGGTGTTTAACGCCACAAGATTTGCCTCCGTTTACGCCTGGAATAGAAAGAGAATCAGCA
ATTGTGTGGCCGACTACTCCGTGCTGTATAACAGCGCCTCTTTCAGCACCTTCAAGTGCTACGGCGTTTC
CCCAACAAAGCTGAATGACCTGTGCTTCACCAACGTGTACGCCGACTCCTTCGTAATTAGAGGCGATGAG
GTGCGGCAGATCGCACCAGGCCAGACCGGTACCATCGCTGACTACAACTATAAGCTGCCTGATGATTTTA
CAGGCTGCGTGATCGCCTGGAACTCTAACAACCTGGATAGCAAGGTGGGCGGCAACTACAACTACCTGTA
CCGGCTGTTTCGCAAGTCTAACCTGAAACCTTTCGAGAGAGACATCTCCACAGAGATCTACCAGGCCGGT
TCTACACCTTGTAACGGGGTGAAGGGCTTCAACTGTTACTTCCCTCTGCAAAGCTACGGCTTCCAGCCTA
CCTACGGAGTCGGCTACCAGCCATACCGGGTGGTCGTGCTGTCCTTCGAGTTACTCCACGCCCCCGCCAC
CGTCTGCGGTCCTAAGAAGTCCACCAATCTGGTTAAGAACAAATGCGTGAACTTCAACTTCAACGGCCTG
ACCGGGACCGGCGTGCTGACCGAAAGCAACAAAAAGTTCCTCCCCTTCCAGCAGTTCGGCCGTGATATCG
CTGACACCACAGATGCCGTCAGAGATCCACAGACCCTGGAAATCCTGGATATTACACCCTGCTCCTTCGG
AGGAGTTTCTGTGATCACCCCCGGGACCAATACCAGCAACCAGGTGGCTGTGCTGTACCAAGGTGTTAAC
TGCACCGAGGTTCCTGTGGCCATCCACGCCGATCAGCTGACACCTACTTGGAGAGTGTACTCCACTGGCT
CCAATGTGTTCCAGACCAGGGCCGGATGTCTGATCGGCGCCGAGTACGTGAATAACAGTTACGAGTGCGA
CATCCCTATCGGCGCCGGCATCTGTGCCAGCTACCAGACCCAGACAAACAGCCCTGGGTCTGCTTCCTCT
GTAGCTAGCCAGAGCATCATCGCCTACACCATGAGCCTGGGCGCAGAGAACAGCGTGGCCTATTCCAACA
ACTCTATCGCCATTCCCACCAACTTTACAATTAGCGTCACAACAGAGATCCTGCCCGTGAGCATGACCAA
GACCAGCGTGGACTGTACAATGTACATCTGTGGCGACAGCACTGAATGCAGCAACCTGCTGCTGCAATAC
GGCTCCTTTTGCACCCAACTGAACCGGGCGCTGACCGGAATCGCCGTGGAACAGGACAAAAATACCCAGG
AGGTGTTCGCCCAAGTGAAGCAGATCTACAAGACCCCACCTATCAAGGACTTCGGCGGCTTTAACTTTAG
CCAGATTCTCCCTGATCCTTCTAAGCCTAGCAAGCGGAGCCCTATCGAGGATCTGCTGTTCAACAAGGTC
ACCCTGGCCGATGCCGGCTTTATCAAACAGTATGGCGATTGCCTGGGCGACATAGCCGCCAGAGATCTGA
TCTGCGCCCAGAAATTCAACGGCCTGACAGTTCTCCCACCTCTGCTGACCGACGAGATGATCGCTCAGTA
CACCTCTGCCCTGCTGGCTGGCACCATCACATCTGGGTGGACATTTGGCGCCGGCCCCGCCCTGCAGATC
CCCTTTCCCATGCAGATGGCCTATAGATTCAACGGAATCGGCGTGACCCAGAACGTGCTGTATGAAAACC
AGAAGCTGATCGCTAACCAGTTCAATTCTGCCATCGGCAAGATCCAGGACTCCCTCTCCTCTACCCCCAG
CGCCCTGGGCAAACTGCAGGACGTGGTGAATCAGAACGCCCAAGCCCTGAACACCCTGGTGAAGCAGCTC
AGCAGCAATTTTGGCGCCATCAGCTCTGTGCTGAACGATATCCTGTCTAGACTGGACCCTCCAGAAGCCG
AAGTCCAGATCGATAGACTGATCACAGGCAGACTGCAGTCCCTGCAAACCTACGTGACCCAACAGCTGAT
CAGGGCCGCTGAAATAAGAGCCAGCGCCAATCTCGCCGCTATCAAGATGTCCGAGTGTGTGCTGGGACAG
TCTAAACGCGTTGACTTCTGCGGCAAAGGCTATCACCTGATGAGCTTCCCCCAGAGCGCGCCGCACGGCG
TGGTGTTCCTGCATGTGACATACGTGCCTGCCCAAGAGAAGAATTTCACAACCGCCCCTGCCATCTGCCA
CGACGGCAAGGCCCACTTCCCAAGAGAGGGCGTTTTCGTTTCCAATGGCACACACTGGTTCGTGACACAA
AGAAACTTCTACGAACCCCAGATTATCACCACCGACAACACCTTCGTGAGTGGCAATTGTGACGTGGTCA
TCGGAATCGTGAACAACACAGTGTACGACCCTCTGCAACCTGAGCTGGACTCTTTTAAGGAAGAGCTGGA
CAAGTACTTTAAAAACCACACCAGCCCCGATGTGGACCTGGGCGACATCAGTGGCATTAACGCCAGCGTG
GTGAACATCCAAAAGGAAATCGACAGACTGAACGAGGTGGCCAAGAACCTGAACGAGTCCCTGATCGACC
TGCAGGAGCTCGGCAAATACGAGCAGGGATCCGGATACATCCCCGAGGCCCCCAGAGATGGCCAGGCCTA
CGTGCGGAAGGACGGCGAGTGGGTACTGCTGAGCACATTCCTGGGCAGATCCGACTACAAAGACCATGAC
GGTGATTATAAAGATCATGACATCGATTACAAGGATGACGATGACAAGAGCGCCTGGTCCCACCCCCAGT
TCGAGAAGGGATCCCTGGAGGTGCTGTTCCAGGGCCCAGGCGGCGGCGGTAGTGGAGGGGGCGGATCTGG
CGGCTCAGCTGCTGTGGGCCAGGACACGCAGGAGGTCATCGTGGTGCCACACTCCTTGCCCTTTAAGGTG
GTGGTGATCTCAGCCATCCTGGCCCTGGTGGTGCTCACCATCATCTCCCTTATCATCCTCATCATGCTTT
GGCAGAAGAAGCCACGT
Features (pLannotate 1.2.2; 26 found; start..end, strand, type, name):
     53..277     +  polyA_signal   bGH poly(A) signal: bovine growth hormone polyadenylation signal
    281..302     +  promoter       SV40 promoter (fragment): SV40 enhancer and early promoter
    323..556     +  rep_origin     f1 ori (fragment) (sequence partly withheld): f1 bacteriophage origin of replication; arrow indicates direction of (+) strand synthesis
    561..608     +  protein_bind   FRT: FLP-mediated recombination occurs in the 8-bp core sequence TCTAGAAA (Turan and Bode, 2011). FLP recombinase from the Saccharomyces cerevisiae 2μ plasmid
    616..1638    +  CDS            HygR: aminoglycoside phosphotransferase from E. coli; aph(4)-Ia; confers resistance to hygromycin
   1648..1773    +  CDS            ble (fragment): BLE_KLEPN - Experimental evidence at protein level: Swiss-Prot protein existence level 1. Binding protein with a strong affinity to the bleomycin family of antibiotics. Binds to CL990; an antimitotic-antibiotic compound. From Klebsiella pneumoniae.
   1768..1889    +  polyA_signal   SV40 poly(A) signal: SV40 polyadenylation signal
   1962..1978    -  protein_bind   lac operator: The lac repressor binds to the lac operator to inhibit transcription in E. coli. This inhibition can be relieved by adding lactose or isopropyl-β-D-thiogalactopyranoside (IPTG). lac repressor encoded by lacI
   1986..2016    -  promoter       lac promoter: promoter for the E. coli lac operon
   2031..2052    -  protein_bind   CAP binding site: CAP binding activates transcription in the presence of cAMP. E. coli catabolite activator protein
   2065..2157    -  CDS            lacI (fragment): lac repressor; lacI; The lac repressor binds to the lac operator to inhibit transcription in E. coli. This inhibition can be relieved by adding lactose or isopropyl-β-D-thiogalactopyranoside (IPTG).
   2340..2928    -  rep_origin     ori: high-copy-number ColE1/pMB1/pBR322/pUC origin of replication
   3099..3959    -  CDS            AmpR: β-lactamase; bla; confers resistance to ampicillin, carbenicillin, and related antibiotics
   3960..4064    -  promoter       AmpR promoter: bla
   4123..4175    -  misc_feature   bom (fragment): basis of mobility region from pBR322
   4330..4709    +  enhancer       CMV enhancer: human cytomegalovirus immediate early enhancer
   4710..4913    +  promoter       CMV promoter: human cytomegalovirus (CMV) immediate early promoter
   4915..4934    +  promoter       PLtetO-1 promoter (fragment): modified phage lambda PL promoter with tet operator sites (Lutz and Bujard, 1997)
   4936..4955    +  promoter       PLtetO-1 promoter (fragment): modified phage lambda PL promoter with tet operator sites (Lutz and Bujard, 1997)
   4963..4996    +  promoter       TRE3GV promoter (fragment): 3rd-generation Tet-responsive promoter that can be activated by binding of Tet-On® 3G, optimized for retroviral and lentiviral vectors
   5107..5239    +  intron         chimeric intron: chimera between introns from human β-globin and immunoglobulin heavy chain genes
   5284..5302    +  promoter       T7 promoter: promoter for bacteriophage T7 RNA polymerase
   5348..5410    +  sig_peptide    Igκ leader: leader sequence from mouse immunoglobulin κ light chain
   5411..9034    +  CDS            S (fragment): SPIKE_SARS2 - Experimental evidence at protein level: Swiss-Prot protein existence level 1. [Spike glycoprotein]: May down-regulate host tetherin (BST2) by lysosomal degradation, thereby counteracting its antiviral activity. From Severe acute respiratory syndrome coronavirus 2 (2019-nCoV) (SARS-CoV-2).
   9131..9196    +  CDS            3xFLAG: three tandem FLAG® epitope tags, followed by an enterokinase cleavage site
   9299..9445    +  CDS            PDGFRβ TM domain: transmembrane domain from platelet derived growth factor receptor beta
