>Addgene plasmid #172737 | Spike Display_B.1.1.248 | addgene full sequence | sequence record 339266 | Addgene NGS Result
TAACGGCCGCTCGAGTCTAGAGGGCCCGTTTAAACCCGCTGATCAGCCTCGACTGTGCCTTCTAGTTGCC
AGCCATCTGTTGTTTGCCCCTCCCCCGTGCCTTCCTTGACCCTGGAAGGTGCCACTCCCACTGTCCTTTC
CTAATAAAATGAGGAAATTGCATCGCATTGTCTGAGTAGGTGTCATTCTATTCTGGGGGGTGGGGTGGGG
CAGGACAGCAAGGGGGAGGATTGGGAAGACAATAGCAGGCATGCTGGGGATGCGGTGGGCTCTATGGCTT
CTGAGGCGGAAAGAACCAGCTGGGGCTCTAGGGGGTATCCCC
[124 nt withheld, positions 323-446]
C
[91 nt withheld, positions 448-538]
AGGGTGATGGTTCACGTACCTAGAAGTTCCTATTCCGAAGTTCCTATTCTCTAGAAAGTATAGGAACTTC
CTTGGCCAAAAAGCCTGAACTCACCGCGACGTCTGTCGAGAAGTTTCTGATCGAAAAGTTCGACAGCGTC
TCCGACCTGATGCAGCTCTCGGAGGGCGAAGAATCTCGTGCTTTCAGCTTCGATGTAGGAGGGCGTGGAT
ATGTCCTGCGGGTAAATAGCTGCGCCGATGGTTTCTACAAAGATCGTTATGTTTATCGGCACTTTGCATC
GGCCGCGCTCCCGATTCCGGAAGTGCTTGACATTGGGGAATTCAGCGAGAGCCTGACCTATTGCATCTCC
CGCCGTGCACAGGGTGTCACGTTGCAAGACCTGCCTGAAACCGAACTGCCCGCTGTTCTGCAGCCGGTCG
CGGAGGCCATGGATGCGATCGCTGCGGCCGATCTTAGCCAGACGAGCGGGTTCGGCCCATTCGGACCGCA
AGGAATCGGTCAATACACTACATGGCGTGATTTCATATGCGCGATTGCTGATCCCCATGTGTATCACTGG
CAAACTGTGATGGACGACACCGTCAGTGCGTCCGTCGCGCAGGCTCTCGATGAGCTGATGCTTTGGGCCG
AGGACTGCCCCGAAGTCCGGCACCTCGTGCACGCGGATTTCGGCTCCAACAATGTCCTGACGGACAATGG
CCGCATAACAGCGGTCATTGACTGGAGCGAGGCGATGTTCGGGGATTCCCAATACGAGGTCGCCAACATC
TTCTTCTGGAGGCCGTGGTTGGCTTGTATGGAGCAGCAGACGCGCTACTTCGAGCGGAGGCATCCGGAGC
TTGCAGGATCGCCGCGGCTCCGGGCGTATATGCTCCGCATTGGTCTTGACCAACTCTATCAGAGCTTGGT
TGACGGCAATTTCGATGATGCAGCTTGGGCGCAGGGTCGATGCGACGCAATCGTCCGATCCGGAGCCGGG
ACTGTCGGGCGTACACAAATCGCCCGCAGAAGCGCGGCCGTCTGGACCGATGGCTGTGTAGAAGTACTCG
CCGATAGTGGAAACCGACGCCCCAGCACTCGTCCGAGGGCAAAGGAATAGCACGTACTACGAGATTTCGA
TTCCACCGCCGCCTTCTATGAAAGGTTGGGCTTCGGAATCGTTTTCCGGGACGCCGGCTGGATGATCCTC
CAGCGCGGGGATCTCATGCTGGAGTTCTTCGCCCACCCCAACTTGTTTATTGCAGCTTATAATGGTTACA
AATAAAGCAATAGCATCACAAATTTCACAAATAAAGCATTTTTTTCACTGCATTCTAGTTGTGGTTTGTC
CAAACTCATCAATGTATCTTATCATGTCTGTATACCGTCGACCTCTAGCTAGAGCTTGGCGTAATCATGG
TCATAGCTGTTTCCTGTGTGAAATTGTTATCCGCTCACAATTCCACACAACATACGAGCCGGAAGCATAA
AGTGTAAAGCCTGGGGTGCCTAATGAGTGAGCTAACTCACATTAATTGCGTTGCGCTCACTGCCCGCTTT
CCAGTCGGGAAACCTGTCGTGCCAGCTGCATTAATGAATCGGCCAACGCGCGGGGAGAGGCGGTTTGCGT
ATTGGGCGCTCTTCCGCTTCCTCGCTCACTGACTCGCTGCGCTCGGTCGTTCGGCTGCGGCGAGCGGTAT
CAGCTCACTCAAAGGCGGTAATACGGTTATCCACAGAATCAGGGGATAACGCAGGAAAGAACATGTGAGC
AAAAGGCCAGCAAAAGGCCAGGAACCGTAAAAAGGCCGCGTTGCTGGCGTTTTTCCATAGGCTCCGCCCC
CCTGACGAGCATCACAAAAATCGACGCTCAAGTCGGAGGTGGCGAAACCCGACAGGACTATAAAGATACC
AGGCGTTTCCCCCTGGAAGCTCCCTCGTGCGCTCTCCTGTTCCGACCCTGCCGCTTACCGGATACCTGTC
CGCCTTTCTCCCTTCGGGAAGCGTGGCGCTTTCTCATAGCTCACGCTGTAGGTATCTCAGTTCGGTGTAG
GTCGTTCGCTCCAAGCTGGGCTGTGTGCACGAACCCCCCGTTCAGCCCGACCGCTGCGCCTTATCCGGTA
ACTATCGTCTTGAGTCCAACCCGGTAAGACACGACTTATCGCCACTGGCAGCAGCCACTGGTAACAGGAT
TAGCAGAGCGAGGTATGTAGGCGGTGCTACAGAGTTCTTGAAGTGGTGGCCTAACTACGGCTACACTAGA
AGAACAGTATTTGGTATCTGCGCTCTGCTGAAGCCAGTTACCTTCGGAAAAAGAGTTGGTAGCTCTTGAT
CCGGCAAACAAACCACCGCTGGTAGCGGTGGTTTTTTTGTTTGCAAGCAGCAGATTACGCGCAGAAAAAA
AGGATCTCAAGAAGATCCTTTGATCTTTTCTACGGGGTCTGACGCTCAGTGGAACGAAAACTCACGTTAA
GGGATTTTGGTCATGAGATTATCAAAAAGGATCTTCACCTAGATCCTTTTAAATTAAAAATGAAGTTTTA
AATCAATCTAAAGTATATATGAGTAAACTTGGTCTGACAGTTACCAATGCTTAATCAGTGAGGCACCTAT
CTCAGCGATCTGTCTATTTCGTTCATCCATAGTTGCCTGACTCCCCGTCGTGTAGATAACTACGATACGG
GAGGGCTTACCATCTGGCCCCAGTGCTGCAATGATACCGCGAGACCCACGCTCACCGGCTCCAGATTTAT
CAGCAATAAACCAGCCAGCCGGAAGGGCCGAGCGCAGAAGTGGTCCTGCAACTTTATCCGCCTCCATCCA
GTCTATTAATTGTTGCCGGGAAGCTAGAGTAAGTAGTTCGCCAGTTAATAGTTTGCGCAACGTTGTTGCC
ATTGCTACAGGCATCGTGGTGTCACGCTCGTCGTTTGGTATGGCTTCATTCAGCTCCGGTTCCCAACGAT
CAAGGTGAGTTACATGATCCCCCATGTTGTGCAAAAAAGCGGTTAGCTCCTTCGGTCCTCCGATCGTTGT
CAGAAGTAAGTTGGCCGCAGTGTTATCACTCATGGTTATGGCAGCACTGCATAATTCTCTTACTGTCATG
CCATCCGTAAGATGCTTTTCTGTGACTGGTGAGTACTCAACCAAGTCATTCTGAGAATAGTGTATGCGGC
GACCGAGTTGCTCTTGCCCGGCGTCAATACGGGATAATACCGCGCCACATAGCAGAACTTTAAAAGTGCT
CATCATTGGAAAACGTTCTTCGGGGCGAAAACTCTCAAGGATCTTACCGCTGTTGAGATCCAGTTCGATG
TAACCCACTCGTGCACCCAACTGATCTTCAGCATCTTTTACTTTCACCAGCGTTTCTGGGTGAGCAAAAA
CAGGAAGGCAAAATGCCGCAAAAAAGGGAATAAGGGCGACACGGAAATGTTGAATACTCATACTCTTCCT
TTTTCAATATTATTGAAGCATTTATCAGGGTTATTGTCTCATGAGCGGATACATATTTGAATGTATTTAG
AAAAATAAACAAATAGGGGTTCCGCACACATTTCCCCGAAAAGTGCCACCTGACGTCGACGGATCGGGAG
ATCTCCCGATCCCCTATGGTGCACTCTCAGTACAATCTGCTCTGATGCCGCATAGTTAAGCCAGTATCTG
CTCCCTGCTTGTGTGTTGGAGGTCGCTGAGTAGTGCGCGAGCAAAATTTAAGCTACAACAAGGCAAGGCT
TGACCGACAATTGCATGAAGAATCTGCTTAGGGTTAGGCGTTTTGCGCTGCTTCGCGATGTACGGGCCAG
ATATACGCGTTGACATTGATTATTGACTAGTTATTAATAGTAATCAATTACGGGGTCATTAGTTCATAGC
CCATATATGGAGTTCCGCGTTACATAACTTACGGTAAATGGCCCGCCTGGCTGACCGCCCAACGACCCCC
GCCCATTGACGTCAATAATGACGTATGTTCCCATAGTAACGCCAATAGGGACTTTCCATTGACGTCAATG
GGTGGAGTATTTACGGTAAACTGCCCACTTGGCAGTACATCAAGTGTATCATATGCCAAGTACGCCCCCT
ATTGACGTCAATGACGGTAAATGGCCCGCCTGGCATTATGCCCAGTACATGACCTTATGGGACTTTCCTA
CTTGGCAGTACATCTACGTATTAGTCATCGCTATTACCATGGTGATGCGGTTTTGGCAGTACATCAATGG
GCGTGGATAGCGGTTTGACTCACGGGGATTTCCAAGTCTCCACCCCATTGACGTCAATGGGAGTTTGTTT
TGGCACCAAAATCAACGGGACTTTCCAAAATGTCGTAACAACTCCGCCCCATTGACGCAAATGGGCGGTA
GGCGTGTACGGTGGGAGGTCTATATAAGCAGAGCTCTCCCTATCAGTGATAGAGATCTCCCTATCAGTGA
TAGAGATCGTCGACGAGCTCGTTTAGTGAACCGTCAGATCGCCTGGAGACGCCATCCACGCTGTTTTGAC
CTCCATAGAAGACACCGGGACCGATCCAGCCTCCGGACTCTAGCGTTTAAACTTAAGCTGCAGAAGTTGG
TCGTGAGGCACTGGGCAGGTAAGTATCAAGGTTACAAGACAGGTTTAAGGAGACCAATAGAAACTGGGCT
TGTCGAGACAGAGAAGACTCTTGCGTTTCTGATAGGCACCTATTGGTCTTACTGACATCCACTTTGCCTT
TCTCTCCACAGGTGTCCACTCCCAGTTCAATTACAGCTCTTAAGGCTAGAGTACTTAATACGACTCACTA
TAGGCTAGCCTCGAGAATTCACGCGTGGTACCTCTAGAGTCGACCCGGGATGGAGACAGACACACTCCTG
CTATGGGTACTGCTGCTCTGGGTTCCAGGTTCCACTGGTGACATGTTCGTGTTCCTGGTGCTCCTGCCTC
TGGTGAGCAGCCAGTGCGTGAACTTCACCAACCGAACCCAGCTCCCATCCGCCTACACCAACAGCTTTAC
ACGGGGCGTGTACTACCCTGACAAGGTGTTCAGATCTAGCGTCCTGCACAGCACTCAGGACCTCTTCCTG
CCGTTCTTCAGCAACGTGACATGGTTCCACGCCATCCACGTGAGCGGCACAAACGGAACCAAGCGGTTTG
ATAACCCCGTCCTGCCATTCAATGATGGAGTTTACTTCGCCAGTACCGAGAAGAGTAACATCATCCGGGG
CTGGATCTTCGGCACCACCCTGGATAGCAAAACACAGAGCCTCCTGATCGTGAACAATGCCACGAACGTC
GTGATCAAGGTGTGCGAGTTCCAGTTTTGCAATTACCCTTTCCTGGGTGTGTACTACCACAAGAACAACA
AGAGCTGGATGGAAAGCGAGTTCAGAGTCTACAGCAGCGCCAACAACTGCACATTCGAGTACGTCTCTCA
GCCTTTTCTGATGGACCTTGAGGGGAAACAAGGCAACTTCAAGAACCTGTCCGAATTCGTGTTCAAGAAC
ATCGACGGCTACTTCAAAATCTACTCCAAGCACACACCCATCAACCTGGTCCGGGACCTCCCTCAGGGCT
TCAGCGCCCTGGAACCCCTGGTCGACCTGCCCATAGGCATCAACATAACGCGGTTCCAAACCCTGCTGGC
CCTGCATAGATCCTACCTGACTCCTGGCGACAGCAGCAGCGGATGGACCGCCGGAGCTGCAGCCTACTAT
GTGGGCTACCTGCAACCTAGAACCTTCCTGCTGAAGTACAACGAGAACGGCACAATCACAGACGCCGTCG
ACTGCGCCCTGGACCCTCTCTCTGAGACAAAGTGCACCCTGAAGTCCTTCACCGTGGAAAAGGGCATCTA
CCAGACCAGCAACTTCCGGGTGCAGCCTACAGAGAGCATCGTGCGATTTCCAAACATTACCAACCTCTGC
CCCTTCGGCGAGGTGTTTAACGCCACAAGATTTGCCTCCGTTTACGCCTGGAATAGAAAGAGAATCAGCA
ATTGTGTGGCCGACTACTCCGTGCTGTATAACAGCGCCTCTTTCAGCACCTTCAAGTGCTACGGCGTTTC
CCCAACAAAGCTGAATGACCTGTGCTTCACCAACGTGTACGCCGACTCCTTCGTAATTAGAGGCGATGAG
GTGCGGCAGATCGCACCAGGCCAGACCGGTACCATCGCTGACTACAACTATAAGCTGCCTGATGATTTTA
CAGGCTGCGTGATCGCCTGGAACTCTAACAACCTGGATAGCAAGGTGGGCGGCAACTACAACTACCTGTA
CCGGCTGTTTCGCAAGTCTAACCTGAAACCTTTCGAGAGAGACATCTCCACAGAGATCTACCAGGCCGGT
TCTACACCTTGTAACGGGGTGAAGGGCTTCAACTGTTACTTCCCTCTGCAAAGCTACGGCTTCCAGCCTA
CCTACGGAGTCGGCTACCAGCCATACCGGGTGGTCGTGCTGTCCTTCGAGTTACTCCACGCCCCCGCCAC
CGTCTGCGGTCCTAAGAAGTCCACCAATCTGGTTAAGAACAAATGCGTGAACTTCAACTTCAACGGCCTG
ACCGGGACCGGCGTGCTGACCGAAAGCAACAAAAAGTTCCTCCCCTTCCAGCAGTTCGGCCGTGATATCG
CTGACACCACAGATGCCGTCAGAGATCCACAGACCCTGGAAATCCTGGATATTACACCCTGCTCCTTCGG
AGGAGTTTCTGTGATCACCCCCGGGACCAATACCAGCAACCAGGTGGCTGTGCTGTACCAAGGTGTTAAC
TGCACCGAGGTTCCTGTGGCCATCCACGCCGATCAGCTGACACCTACTTGGAGAGTGTACTCCACTGGCT
CCAATGTGTTCCAGACCAGGGCCGGATGTCTGATCGGCGCCGAGTACGTGAATAACAGTTACGAGTGCGA
CATCCCTATCGGCGCCGGCATCTGTGCCAGCTACCAGACCCAGACAAACAGCCCTGGGTCTGCTTCCTCT
GTAGCTAGCCAGAGCATCATCGCCTACACCATGAGCCTGGGCGCAGAGAACAGCGTGGCCTATTCCAACA
ACTCTATCGCCATTCCCACCAACTTTACAATTAGCGTCACAACAGAGATCCTGCCCGTGAGCATGACCAA
GACCAGCGTGGACTGTACAATGTACATCTGTGGCGACAGCACTGAATGCAGCAACCTGCTGCTGCAATAC
GGCTCCTTTTGCACCCAACTGAACCGGGCGCTGACCGGAATCGCCGTGGAACAGGACAAAAATACCCAGG
AGGTGTTCGCCCAAGTGAAGCAGATCTACAAGACCCCACCTATCAAGGACTTCGGCGGCTTTAACTTTAG
CCAGATTCTCCCTGATCCTTCTAAGCCTAGCAAGCGGAGCCCTATCGAGGATCTGCTGTTCAACAAGGTC
ACCCTGGCCGATGCCGGCTTTATCAAACAGTATGGCGATTGCCTGGGCGACATAGCCGCCAGAGATCTGA
TCTGCGCCCAGAAATTCAACGGCCTGACAGTTCTCCCACCTCTGCTGACCGACGAGATGATCGCTCAGTA
CACCTCTGCCCTGCTGGCTGGCACCATCACATCTGGGTGGACATTTGGCGCCGGCCCCGCCCTGCAGATC
CCCTTTCCCATGCAGATGGCCTATAGATTCAACGGAATCGGCGTGACCCAGAACGTGCTGTATGAAAACC
AGAAGCTGATCGCTAACCAGTTCAATTCTGCCATCGGCAAGATCCAGGACTCCCTCTCCTCTACCCCCAG
CGCCCTGGGCAAACTGCAGGACGTGGTGAATCAGAACGCCCAAGCCCTGAACACCCTGGTGAAGCAGCTC
AGCAGCAATTTTGGCGCCATCAGCTCTGTGCTGAACGATATCCTGTCTAGACTGGACCCTCCAGAAGCCG
AAGTCCAGATCGATAGACTGATCACAGGCAGACTGCAGTCCCTGCAAACCTACGTGACCCAACAGCTGAT
CAGGGCCGCTGAAATAAGAGCCAGCGCCAATCTCGCCGCTATCAAGATGTCCGAGTGTGTGCTGGGACAG
TCTAAACGCGTTGACTTCTGCGGCAAAGGCTATCACCTGATGAGCTTCCCCCAGAGCGCGCCGCACGGCG
TGGTGTTCCTGCATGTGACATACGTGCCTGCCCAAGAGAAGAATTTCACAACCGCCCCTGCCATCTGCCA
CGACGGCAAGGCCCACTTCCCAAGAGAGGGCGTTTTCGTTTCCAATGGCACACACTGGTTCGTGACACAA
AGAAACTTCTACGAACCCCAGATTATCACCACCGACAACACCTTCGTGAGTGGCAATTGTGACGTGGTCA
TCGGAATCGTGAACAACACAGTGTACGACCCTCTGCAACCTGAGCTGGACTCTTTTAAGGAAGAGCTGGA
CAAGTACTTTAAAAACCACACCAGCCCCGATGTGGACCTGGGCGACATCAGTGGCATTAACGCCAGCGTG
GTGAACATCCAAAAGGAAATCGACAGACTGAACGAGGTGGCCAAGAACCTGAACGAGTCCCTGATCGACC
TGCAGGAGCTCGGCAAATACGAGCAGGGATCCGGATACATCCCCGAGGCCCCCAGAGATGGCCAGGCCTA
CGTGCGGAAGGACGGCGAGTGGGTACTGCTGAGCACATTCCTGGGCAGATCCGACTACAAAGACCATGAC
GGTGATTATAAAGATCATGACATCGATTACAAGGATGACGATGACAAGAGCGCCTGGTCCCACCCCCAGT
TCGAGAAGGGATCCCTGGAGGTGCTGTTCCAGGGCCCAGGCGGCGGCGGTAGTGGAGGGGGCGGATCTGG
CGGCTCAGCTGCTGTGGGCCAGGACACGCAGGAGGTCATCGTGGTGCCACACTCCTTGCCCTTTAAGGTG
GTGGTGATCTCAGCCATCCTGGCCCTGGTGGTGCTCACCATCATCTCCCTTATCATCCTCATCATGCTTT
GGCAGAAGAAGCCACGT
Features (pLannotate 1.2.2; 26 found; start..end, strand, type, name):
     53..277     +  polyA_signal   bGH poly(A) signal: bovine growth hormone polyadenylation signal
    281..302     +  promoter       SV40 promoter (fragment): SV40 enhancer and early promoter
    323..556     +  rep_origin     f1 ori (fragment) (sequence partly withheld): f1 bacteriophage origin of replication; arrow indicates direction of (+) strand synthesis
    561..608     +  protein_bind   FRT: FLP-mediated recombination occurs in the 8-bp core sequence TCTAGAAA (Turan and Bode, 2011). FLP recombinase from the Saccharomyces cerevisiae 2μ plasmid
    616..1638    +  CDS            HygR: aminoglycoside phosphotransferase from E. coli; aph(4)-Ia; confers resistance to hygromycin
   1648..1773    +  CDS            ble (fragment): BLE_KLEPN - Experimental evidence at protein level: Swiss-Prot protein existence level 1. Binding protein with a strong affinity to the bleomycin family of antibiotics. Binds to CL990; an antimitotic-antibiotic compound. From Klebsiella pneumoniae.
   1768..1889    +  polyA_signal   SV40 poly(A) signal: SV40 polyadenylation signal
   1962..1978    -  protein_bind   lac operator: The lac repressor binds to the lac operator to inhibit transcription in E. coli. This inhibition can be relieved by adding lactose or isopropyl-β-D-thiogalactopyranoside (IPTG). lac repressor encoded by lacI
   1986..2016    -  promoter       lac promoter: promoter for the E. coli lac operon
   2031..2052    -  protein_bind   CAP binding site: CAP binding activates transcription in the presence of cAMP. E. coli catabolite activator protein
   2065..2157    -  CDS            lacI (fragment): lac repressor; lacI; The lac repressor binds to the lac operator to inhibit transcription in E. coli. This inhibition can be relieved by adding lactose or isopropyl-β-D-thiogalactopyranoside (IPTG).
   2340..2928    -  rep_origin     ori: high-copy-number ColE1/pMB1/pBR322/pUC origin of replication
   3099..3959    -  CDS            AmpR: β-lactamase; bla; confers resistance to ampicillin, carbenicillin, and related antibiotics
   3960..4051    -  promoter       AmpR promoter: bla
   4123..4175    -  misc_feature   bom (fragment): basis of mobility region from pBR322
   4330..4709    +  enhancer       CMV enhancer: human cytomegalovirus immediate early enhancer
   4710..4913    +  promoter       CMV promoter: human cytomegalovirus (CMV) immediate early promoter
   4915..4934    +  promoter       PLtetO-1 promoter (fragment): modified phage lambda PL promoter with tet operator sites (Lutz and Bujard, 1997)
   4936..4955    +  promoter       PLtetO-1 promoter (fragment): modified phage lambda PL promoter with tet operator sites (Lutz and Bujard, 1997)
   4963..4996    +  promoter       TRE3GV promoter (fragment): 3rd-generation Tet-responsive promoter that can be activated by binding of Tet-On® 3G, optimized for retroviral and lentiviral vectors
   5107..5239    +  intron         chimeric intron: chimera between introns from human β-globin and immunoglobulin heavy chain genes
   5284..5302    +  promoter       T7 promoter: promoter for bacteriophage T7 RNA polymerase
   5348..5410    +  sig_peptide    Igκ leader: leader sequence from mouse immunoglobulin κ light chain
   5411..9034    +  CDS            S (fragment): SPIKE_SARS2 - Experimental evidence at protein level: Swiss-Prot protein existence level 1. [Spike glycoprotein]: May down-regulate host tetherin (BST2) by lysosomal degradation, thereby counteracting its antiviral activity. From Severe acute respiratory syndrome coronavirus 2 (2019-nCoV) (SARS-CoV-2).
   9131..9196    +  CDS            3xFLAG: three tandem FLAG® epitope tags, followed by an enterokinase cleavage site
   9299..9445    +  CDS            PDGFRβ TM domain: transmembrane domain from platelet derived growth factor receptor beta
