[The description below was written by a language model from this plasmid's Addgene catalogue record and pLannotate feature annotations shown in this document.]
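Description:
Spike Display_B.1.1.248 is a 9,445-nt mammalian expression plasmid built on the pcDNA5/FRT/TO/intron backbone and used to present the SARS-CoV-2 spike of the B.1.1.248 (Brazil/Japan) lineage on the surface of mammalian cells. It is propagated in E. coli as a high-copy plasmid through a ColE1/pUC-type origin with ampicillin selection (AmpR). The backbone also carries an FRT site immediately upstream of a hygromycin resistance coding sequence with an SV40 poly(A) signal. In this vector family, that arrangement allows FLP-mediated integration into a matching genomic FRT site and hygromycin selection of integrants. A partial f1 origin and remnants of lac regulatory sequence are also annotated.

The expression cassette uses the CMV enhancer and promoter followed by short tet operator-like elements, consistent with the "TO" design, in which transcription can be repressed in cells that express the Tet repressor. A chimeric β-globin/immunoglobulin intron lies downstream and typically improves expression, and the bGH poly(A) signal terminates the transcript. The open reading frame begins with a mouse Igκ leader for secretory targeting, followed by the spike ectodomain (residues 1–1208). The furin site is replaced by GSAS, and six stabilising proline substitutions (F817P, A892P, A899P, A942P, K986P, V987P) are present. Also recorded are D614G and the lineage mutations L18F, T20N, P26S, D138Y, R190S, K417T, E484K, N501Y, H655Y and T1027I.

C-terminal to the ectodomain are a 3xFLAG tag, Strep-Tag II, an HRV 3C protease site and the PDGFRβ transmembrane domain. The transmembrane domain anchors the spike in the membrane, the tags allow detection, and the 3C site should allow protease release of the ectodomain. The depositor and sequencing-derived feature tables agree closely. The associated work used the system for rapid characterisation of spike variants.
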