Addgene plasmid #172737: Spike Display_B.1.1.248
Purpose: Expression vector for SARS-CoV-2 (B.1.1.248) spike used in the Spike Display system
Depositing lab: IIya Finkelstein. Publication: Rapid characterization of spike variants via mammalian cell surface display. Javanmardi K, Chou CW, Terrace CI, Annapareddy A, Kaoud TS, Guo Q, Lutgens J, Zorkic H, Horton AP, Gardner EC, Nguyen G, Boutz DR, Goike J, Voss WN, Kuo HC, Dalby KN, Gollihar JD, Finkelstein IJ. Mol Cell. 2021 Dec 16;81(24):5099-5111.e8. doi: 10.1016/j.molcel.2021.11.024. PubMed 34919820.
Backbone
  Vector backbone: pcDNA5/FRT/TO/intron
  Vector type: Mammalian Expression
Growth in bacteria
  Bacterial resistance: Ampicillin, 100 μg/mL
  Growth temperature: 37°C
  Growth strain: DH5alpha
  Copy number: High Copy
Gene/Insert
  Gene/Insert name: SARS-CoV-2 S B.1.1.248 (alt name: Brazil/Japan Variant)
  Species: Severe acute respiratory syndrome coronavirus 2
  Mutation: Ectodomain only (AAs 1-1208); 682-685 (furin site) replaced with 'GSAS'; F817P, A892P, A899P, A942P, K986P, V987P, D614G, L18F, T20N, P26S, D138Y, R190S, K417T, N501Y, E484K, H655Y, T1027I
  Entrez Gene: S (a.k.a. GU280_gp02, spike glycoprotein)
  Promoter: CMV
  Tag / fusion protein: 3X-FLAG; Strep-Tag II; HRV 3C cut site; PDGFR-B TM (C terminal on backbone)
  Cloning method: Restriction Enzyme; 5′ cloning site Unknown (unknown if destroyed)
Terms and licenses: Academic/Nonprofit Terms; Industry Terms
Depositor comments: Please visit https://www.biorxiv.org/content/10.1101/2021.03.30.437622v2 for bioRxiv preprint.
How to cite: Spike Display_B.1.1.248 was a gift from IIya Finkelstein (Addgene plasmid # 172737 ; http://n2t.net/addgene:172737 ; RRID:Addgene_172737)
